>Addgene plasmid #66399 | HCTR2-Tango | depositor partial sequence | sequence record 113411 | empty Tango
GACGGATCGGGAGATCTCCCGATCCCCTATGGTGCACTCTCAGTACAATCTGCTCTGATGCCGCATAGTT
AAGCCAGTATCTGCTCCCTGCTTGTGTGTTGGAGGTCGCTGAGTAGTGCGCGAGCAAAATTTAAGCTACA
ACAAGGCAAGGCTTGACCGACAATTGCATGAAGAATCTGCTTAGGGTTAGGCGTTTTGCGCTGCTTCGCG
ATGTACGGGCCAGATATACGCGTTGACATTGATTATTGACTAGTTATTAATAGTAATCAATTACGGGGTC
ATTAGTTCATAGCCCATATATGGAGTTCCGCGTTACATAACTTACGGTAAATGGCCCGCCTGGCTGACCG
CCCAACGACCCCCGCCCATTGACGTCAATAATGACGTATGTTCCCATAGTAACGCCAATAGGGACTTTCC
ATTGACGTCAATGGGTGGAGTATTTACGGTAAACTGCCCACTTGGCAGTACATCAAGTGTATCATATGCC
AAGTACGCCCCCTATTGACGTCAATGACGGTAAATGGCCCGCCTGGCATTATGCCCAGTACATGACCTTA
TGGGACTTTCCTACTTGGCAGTACATCTACGTATTAGTCATCGCTATTACCATGGTGATGCGGTTTTGGC
AGTACATCAATGGGCGTGGATAGCGGTTTGACTCACGGGGATTTCCAAGTCTCCACCCCATTGACGTCAA
TGGGAGTTTGTTTTGGCACCAAAATCAACGGGACTTTCCAAAATGTCGTAACAACTCCGCCCCATTGACG
CAAATGGGCGGTAGGCGTGTACGGTGGGAGGTCTATATAAGCAGAGCTCTCTGGCTAACTAGAGAACCCA
CTGCTTACTGGCTTATCGAAATTAATACGACTCACTATAGGGAGACCCAAGCTGGCTAGCGTTTAAACTT
AAGCTTGGTACCGAGCTCGGATCCACTAGTCCAGTGTGGTGGAATTCTGCAGATATCCAGCACAGTGGCG
GCCGCGCCACCATGAAGACGATCATCGCCCTGAGCTACATCTTCTGCCTGGTATTCGCCGACTACAAGGA
CGATGATGACGCCAGCATCGATACCGGTGGACGCACCCCACCCAGCCTGGGTCCCCAAGATGAGTCCTGC
ACCACCGCCAGCTCCTCCCTGGCCAAGGACACTTCATCGACCGGTGAGAACCTGTACTTCCAGCTAAGAT
TAGATAAAAGTAAAGTGATTAACAGCGCATTAGAGCTGCTTAATGAGGTCGGAATCGAAGGTTTAACAAC
CCGTAAACTCGCCCAGAAGCTAGGTGTAGAGCAGCCTACATTGTATTGGCATGTAAAAAATAAGCGGGCT
TTGCTCGACGCCTTAGCCATTGAGATGTTAGATAGGCACCATACTCACTTTTGCCCTTTAGAAGGGGAAA
GCTGGCAAGATTTTTTACGTAATAACGCTAAAAGTTTTAGATGTGCTTTACTAAGTCATCGCGATGGAGC
AAAAGTACATTTAGGTACACGGCCTACAGAAAAACAGTATGAAACTCTCGAAAATCAATTAGCCTTTTTA
TGCCAACAAGGTTTTTCACTAGAGAATGCATTATATGCACTCAGCGCTGTGGGGCATTTTACTTTAGGTT
GCGTATTGGAAGATCAAGAGCATCAAGTCGCTAAAGAAGAAAGGGAAACACCTACTACTGATAGTATGCC
GCCATTATTACGACAAGCTATCGAATTATTTGATCACCAAGGTGCAGAGCCAGCCTTCTTATTCGGCCTT
GAATTGATCATATGCGGATTAGAAAAACAACTTAAATGTGAAAGTGGGTCCGCGTACAGCCGCGCGCGTA
CGAAAAACAATTACGGGTCTACCATCGAGGGCCTGCTCGATCTCCCGGACGACGACGCCCCCGAAGAGGC
GGGGCTGGCGGCTCCGCGCCTGTCCTTTCTCCCCGCGGGACACACGCGCAGACTGTCGACGGCCCCCCCG
ACCGATGTCAGCCTGGGGGACGAGCTCCACTTAGACGGCGAGGACGTGGCGATGGCGCATGCCGACGCGC
TAGACGATTTCGATCTGGACATGTTGGGGGACGGGGATTCCCCGGGTCCGGGATTTACCCCCCACGACTC
CGCCCCCTACGGCGCTCTGGATATGGCCGACTTCGAGTTTGAGCAGATGTTTACCGATGCCCTTGGAATT
GACGAGTACGGTGGGTAGCTCGAGTCTAGAGGGCCCGTTTAAACCCGCTGATCAGCCTCGACTGTGCCTT
CTAGTTGCCAGCCATCTGTTGTTTGCCCCTCCCCCGTGCCTTCCTTGACCCTGGAAGGTGCCACTCCCAC
TGTCCTTTCCTAATAAAATGAGGAAATTGCATCGCATTGTCTGAGTAGGTGTCATTCTATTCTGGGGGGT
GGGGTGGGGCAGGACAGCAAGGGGGAGGATTGGGAAGACAATAGCAGGCATGCTGGGGATGCGGTGGGCT
CTATGGCTTCTGAGGCGGAAAGAACCAGCTGGGGCTCTAGGGGGTATCCCC
[124 nt withheld, positions 2502-2625]
C
[91 nt withheld, positions 2627-2717]
A
[49 nt withheld, positions 2719-2767]
CCTTTGACGTTGGAGTCCACGTTCTTT
[37 nt withheld, positions 2795-2831]
ACCCTATCTCGGTCTATTCTTTTGATTTATAAGGGATTTTGCCGATTTCGGCCTATTGGTTAAAAAATGA
GCTGATTTAACAAAAATTTAACGCGAATTAATTCTGTGGAATGTGTGTCAGTTAGGGTGTGGAAAGTCCC
CAGGCTCCCCAGCAGGCAGAAGTATGCAAAGCATGCATCTCAATTAGTCAGCAACCAGGTGTGGAAAGTC
CCCAGGCTCCCCAGCAGGCAGAAGTATGCAAAGCATGCATCTCAATTAGTCAGCAACCATAGTCCCGCCC
CTAACTCCGCCCATCCCGCCCCTAACTCCGCCCAGTTCCGCCCATTCTCCGCCCCATGGCTGACTAATTT
TTTTTATTTATGCAGAGGCCGAGGCCGCCTCTGCCTCTGAGCTATTCCAGAAGTAGTGAGGAGGCTTTTT
TGGAGGCCTAGGCTTTTGCAAAAAGCTCCCGGGAGCTTGTATATCCATTTTCGGATCTGATCAAGAGACA
GGATGAGGATCGTTTCGCATGATTGAACAAGATGGATTGCACGCAGGTTCTCCGGCCGCTTGGGTGGAGA
GGCTATTCGGCTATGACTGGGCACAACAGACAATCGGCTGCTCTGATGCCGCCGTGTTCCGGCTGTCAGC
GCAGGGGCGCCCGGTTCTTTTTGTCAAGACCGACCTGTCCGGTGCCCTGAATGAACTGCAGGACGAGGCA
GCGCGGCTATCGTGGCTGGCCACGACGGGCGTTCCTTGCGCAGCTGTGCTCGACGTTGTCACTGAAGCGG
GAAGGGACTGGCTGCTATTGGGCGAAGTGCCGGGGCAGGATCTCCTGTCATCTCACCTTGCTCCTGCCGA
GAAAGTATCCATCATGGCTGATGCAATGCGGCGGCTGCATACGCTTGATCCGGCTACCTGCCCATTCGAC
CACCAAGCGAAACATCGCATCGAGCGAGCACGTACTCGGATGGAAGCCGGTCTTGTCGATCAGGATGATC
TGGACGAAGAGCATCAGGGGCTCGCGCCAGCCGAACTGTTCGCCAGGCTCAAGGCGCGCATGCCCGACGG
CGAGGATCTCGTCGTGACCCATGGCGATGCCTGCTTGCCGAATATCATGGTGGAAAATGGCCGCTTTTCT
GGATTCATCGACTGTGGCCGGCTGGGTGTGGCGGACCGCTATCAGGACATAGCGTTGGCTACCCGTGATA
TTGCTGAAGAGCTTGGCGGCGAATGGGCTGACCGCTTCCTCGTGCTTTACGGTATCGCCGCTCCCGATTC
GCAGCGCATCGCCTTCTATCGCCTTCTTGACGAGTTCTTCTGAGCGGGACTCTGGGGTTCGAAATGACCG
ACCAAGCGACGCCCAACCTGCCATCACGAGATTTCGATTCCACCGCCGCCTTCTATGAAAGGTTGGGCTT
CGGAATCGTTTTCCGGGACGCCGGCTGGATGATCCTCCAGCGCGGGGATCTCATGCTGGAGTTCTTCGCC
CACCCCAACTTGTTTATTGCAGCTTATAATGGTTACAAATAAAGCAATAGCATCACAAATTTCACAAATA
AAGCATTTTTTTCACTGCATTCTAGTTGTGGTTTGTCCAAACTCATCAATGTATCTTATCATGTCTGTAT
ACCGTCGACCTCTAGCTAGAGCTTGGCGTAATCATGGTCATAGCTGTTTCCTGTGTGAAATTGTTATCCG
CTCACAATTCCACACAACATACGAGCCGGAAGCATAAAGTGTAAAGCCTGGGGTGCCTAATGAGTGAGCT
AACTCACATTAATTGCGTTGCGCTCACTGCCCGCTTTCCAGTCGGGAAACCTGTCGTGCCAGCTGCATTA
ATGAATCGGCCAACGCGCGGGGAGAGGCGGTTTGCGTATTGGGCGCTCTTCCGCTTCCTCGCTCACTGAC
TCGCTGCGCTCGGTCGTTCGGCTGCGGCGAGCGGTATCAGCTCACTCAAAGGCGGTAATACGGTTATCCA
CAGAATCAGGGGATAACGCAGGAAAGAACATGTGAGCAAAAGGCCAGCAAAAGGCCAGGAACCGTAAAAA
GGCCGCGTTGCTGGCGTTTTTCCATAGGCTCCGCCCCCCTGACGAGCATCACAAAAATCGACGCTCAAGT
CAGAGGTGGCGAAACCCGACAGGACTATAAAGATACCAGGCGTTTCCCCCTGGAAGCTCCCTCGTGCGCT
CTCCTGTTCCGACCCTGCCGCTTACCGGATACCTGTCCGCCTTTCTCCCTTCGGGAAGCGTGGCGCTTTC
TCATAGCTCACGCTGTAGGTATCTCAGTTCGGTGTAGGTCGTTCGCTCCAAGCTGGGCTGTGTGCACGAA
CCCCCCGTTCAGCCCGACCGCTGCGCCTTATCCGGTAACTATCGTCTTGAGTCCAACCCGGTAAGACACG
ACTTATCGCCACTGGCAGCAGCCACTGGTAACAGGATTAGCAGAGCGAGGTATGTAGGCGGTGCTACAGA
GTTCTTGAAGTGGTGGCCTAACTACGGCTACACTAGAAGAACAGTATTTGGTATCTGCGCTCTGCTGAAG
CCAGTTACCTTCGGAAAAAGAGTTGGTAGCTCTTGATCCGGCAAACAAACCACCGCTGGTAGCGGTTTTT
TTGTTTGCAAGCAGCAGATTACGCGCAGAAAAAAAGGATCTCAAGAAGATCCTTTGATCTTTTCTACGGG
GTCTGACGCTCAGTGGAACGAAAACTCACGTTAAGGGATTTTGGTCATGAGATTATCAAAAAGGATCTTC
ACCTAGATCCTTTTAAATTAAAAATGAAGTTTTAAATCAATCTAAAGTATATATGAGTAAACTTGGTCTG
ACAGTTACCAATGCTTAATCAGTGAGGCACCTATCTCAGCGATCTGTCTATTTCGTTCATCCATAGTTGC
CTGACTCCCCGTCGTGTAGATAACTACGATACGGGAGGGCTTACCATCTGGCCCCAGTGCTGCAATGATA
CCGCGAGACCCACGCTCACCGGCTCCAGATTTATCAGCAATAAACCAGCCAGCCGGAAGGGCCGAGCGCA
GAAGTGGTCCTGCAACTTTATCCGCCTCCATCCAGTCTATTAATTGTTGCCGGGAAGCTAGAGTAAGTAG
TTCGCCAGTTAATAGTTTGCGCAACGTTGTTGCCATTGCTACAGGCATCGTGGTGTCACGCTCGTCGTTT
GGTATGGCTTCATTCAGCTCCGGTTCCCAACGATCAAGGCGAGTTACATGATCCCCCATGTTGTGCAAAA
AAGCGGTTAGCTCCTTCGGTCCTCCGATCGTTGTCAGAAGTAAGTTGGCCGCAGTGTTATCACTCATGGT
TATGGCAGCACTGCATAATTCTCTTACTGTCATGCCATCCGTAAGATGCTTTTCTGTGACTGGTGAGTAC
TCAACCAAGTCATTCTGAGAATAGTGTATGCGGCGACCGAGTTGCTCTTGCCCGGCGTCAATACGGGATA
ATACCGCGCCACATAGCAGAACTTTAAAAGTGCTCATCATTGGAAAACGTTCTTCGGGGCGAAAACTCTC
AAGGATCTTACCGCTGTTGAGATCCAGTTCGATGTAACCCACTCGTGCACCCAACTGATCTTCAGCATCT
TTTACTTTCACCAGCGTTTCTGGGTGAGCAAAAACAGGAAGGCAAAATGCCGCAAAAAAGGGAATAAGGG
CGACACGGAAATGTTGAATACTCATACTCTTCCTTTTTCAATATTATTGAAGCATTTATCAGGGTTATTG
TCTCATGAGCGGATACATATTTGAATGTATTTAGAAAAATAAACAAATAGGGGTTCCGCGCACATTTCCC
CGAAAAGTGCCACCTGACGTC
