>Addgene plasmid #66399 | HCTR2-Tango | depositor partial sequence | sequence record 113412 | HCTR2
ATGAGTGGAACTAAGCTTGAAGACAGCCCACCTTGTAGGAATTGGAGCAGCGCCTCCGAACTCAACGAGA
CACAGGAGCCCTTTCTTAACCCTACTGACTATGATGACGAAGAATTCTTGCGGTACCTGTGGCGCGAATA
TCTGCACCCTAAAGAATACGAGTGGGTCCTGATCGCTGGATATATCATCGTGTTCGTAGTCGCACTCATC
GGAAATGTCCTGGTCTGCGTGGCTGTTTGGAAGAACCACCACATGCGGACCGTCACCAACTACTTCATTG
TCAACCTGTCCCTGGCAGATGTATTGGTGACAATCACCTGCCTGCCGGCCACACTCGTCGTGGATATTAC
TGAGACTTGGTTCTTCGGCCAGTCACTCTGTAAGGTGATTCCTTATCTCCAGACTGTAAGCGTTTCTGTG
AGTGTGCTTACCCTGTCTTGTATTGCCCTGGACCGATGGTACGCTATCTGTCACCCACTCATGTTTAAAA
GCACCGCCAAACGCGCCAGAAATAGTATCGTCATTATATGGATTGTGTCCTGTATCATTATGATTCCCCA
GGCCATTGTAATGGAGTGCTCAACGGTTTTTCCGGGACTGGCTAACAAAACCACACTGTTCACCGTATGC
GATGAGAGGTGGGGGGGGGAAATTTATCCAAAGATGTACCATATTTGTTTTTTCCTGGTTACTTACATGG
CCCCGCTGTGCCTGATGGTGCTCGCCTATCTGCAGATTTTTAGGAAGCTCTGGTGCAGGCAAATTCCCGG
GACCTCTTCCGTGGTTCAGAGAAAGTGGAAACCTCTGCAGCCTGTGTCCCAGCCCCGAGGTCCAGGACAA
CCCACAAAAAGTCGGATGAGTGCTGTCGCGGCCGAAATCAAACAGATCCGGGCACGGCGCAAAACAGCCA
GAATGTTGATGATAGTCCTGCTTGTGTTCGCAATCTGCTATCTGCCAATCTCCATCTTGAACGTGCTGAA
GAGAGTGTTCGGCATGTTTGCACACACCGAGGATAGAGAGACGGTGTATGCCTGGTTCACATTCAGCCAC
TGGCTTGTCTATGCTAACAGCGCTGCTAATCCAATAATCTACAATTTCCTTTCTGGAAAATTCCGCGAGG
AGTTTAAAGCAGCTTTCTCATGCTGCTGTCTGGGAGTGCACCACCGCCAAGAAGACAGGCTGACCAGAGG
CAGGACTAGTACAGAGAGTAGAAAGAGTCTGACAACACAGATATCCAACTTCGACAACATATCAAAGCTC
AGTGAGCAGGTGGTCCTCACGAGTATCAGCACCCTGCCCGCCGCCAACGGTGCTGGGCCCCTCCAGAACT
GG
