>Addgene plasmid #66399 | HCTR2-Tango | addgene partial sequence | sequence record 120034 | CMV-F 5'-CGCAAATGGGCGGTAGGCGTG-3'
GCTCTCTGGCTACTAGAGAACCCACTGCTTACTGGCTTATCGAAATTAATACGACTCACTATAGGGAGAC
CCAAGCTGGCTAGCGTTTAAACTTAAGCTTGGTACCGAGCTCGGATCCACTAGTCCAGTGTGGTGGAATT
CTGCAGATATCCAGCACAGTGGCGGCCGCGCCACCATGAAGACGATCATCGCCCTGAGCTACATCTTCTG
CCTGGTATTCGCCGACTACAAGGACGATGATGACGCCAGCATCGATATGAGTGGAACTAAGCTTGAAGAC
AGCCCACCTTGTAGGAATTGGAGCAGCGCCTCCGAACTCAACGAGACACAGGAGCCCTTTCTTAACCCTA
CTGACTATGATGACGAAGAATTCTTGCGGTACCTGTGGCGCGAATATCTGCACCCTAAAGAATACGAGTG
GGTCCTGATCGCTGGATATATCATCGTGTTCGTAGTCGCACTCATCGGAAATGTCCTGGTCTGCGTGGCT
GTTTGGAAGAACCACCACATGCGGACCGTCACCAACTACTTCATTGTCAACCTGTCCCTGGCAGATGTAT
TGGTGACAATCACCTGCCTGCCGGCCACACTCGTCGTGGATATTACTGAGACTTGGTTCTTCGGCCAGTC
ACTCTGTAAGGTGATTCCTTATCTCCAGACTGTAAGCGTTTCTGTGAGTGTGCTTACCCTGTCTTGTATT
GCCCTGGACCGATGGTACGCTATCTGTCACCCACTCATGTTTAAAAGCACCGCCAAACGCGCCAGAAATA
GTATCGTCATTATATGGATTGTGTCCTGTATCATTATGATTCCCCAGGCCATTGTAATGGAGTGCTCAAC
GGTTTTTCCGGGACTGGCTAACAAAACCACACTGTTCACCGTATGCGATGA
