>Addgene plasmid #66399 | HCTR2-Tango | addgene partial sequence | sequence record 120036 | Tet-R 5'-GGCGAGTTTACGGGTTGTTA-3'
GCTCTATGCGCTGTTAATCACTTTACTTTTATCTAATCTTAGCTGGAAGTACAGGTTCTCACCGGTCGAT
GAAGTGTCCTTGGCCAGGGAGGAGCTGGCGGTGGTGCAGGACTCATCTTGGGGACCCAGGCTGGGTGGGG
TGCGTCCACCGGTATCGATCCAGTTCTGGAGGGGCCCAGCACCGTTGGCGGCGGGCAGGGTGCTGATACT
CGTGAGGACCACCTGCTCACTGAGCTTTGATATGTTGTCGAAGTTGGATATCTGTGTTGTCAGACTCTTT
CTACTCTCTGTACTAGTCCTGCCTCTGGTCAGCCTGTCTTCTTGGCGGTGGTGCACTCCCAGACAGCAGC
ATGAGAAAGCTGCTTTAAACTCCTCGCGGAATTTTCCAGAAAGGAAATTGTAGATTATTGGATTAGCAGC
GCTGTTAGCATAGACAAGCCAGTGGCTGAATGTGAACCAGGCATACACCGTCTCTCTATCCTCGGTGTGT
GCAAACATGCCGAACACTCTCTTCAGCACGTTCAAGATGGAGATTGGCAGATAGCAGATTGCGAACACAA
GCAGGACTATCATCAACATTCTGGCTGTTTTGCGCCGTGCCCGGATCTGTTTGATTTCGGCCGCGACAGC
ACTCATCCGACTTTTTGTGGGTTGTCCTGGACCTCGGGGCTGGGACACAGGCTGCAGAGGTTTCCACTTT
CTCTGAACCACGGAAGAGGTCCCGGGAATTTGCCTGCACCAGAGCTTCCTAAAAATCTGCAGATAGGCGA
GCACCATCAGGCACAGCGGGGCCATGTAAGTAACCAGGG
