[The description below was written by a language model from this plasmid's Addgene catalogue record.]
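Description:
HCTR2-Tango is a mammalian expression plasmid from the PRESTO-Tango collection, built on an "empty Tango" backbone that derives from pcDNA3.1(+). It is propagated in E. coli as a high-copy plasmid under ampicillin selection. It also carries a neomycin resistance marker, so transfected mammalian cells can be selected with G418. The insert is the human orexin (hypocretin) receptor type 2 gene, HCRTR2 (also known as OX2R), about 1.3 kb. It was cloned by restriction enzymes with NotI at the 5′ end and is expressed from the CMV promoter. The backbone supplies an N-terminal FLAG tag, which is generally useful for detecting the receptor.

The plasmid is designed for the Tango assay, in which GPCR activation is read out as transcription following arrestin translocation. The depositor comments show that a tTA transcriptional activator sequence lies downstream of the receptor, consistent with a receptor–tTA fusion. In the general Tango scheme, agonist-driven recruitment of a protease-tagged arrestin releases tTA from the receptor tail, and the freed tTA then drives a reporter gene. The record does not list the intervening linker, the protease cleavage site or other fusion modules, and no feature table is provided. The depositor also notes that most vectors in this series carry an XbaI site rather than XhoI downstream of tTA, so the identity of the 3′ cloning site in this plasmid is uncertain.

The construct is meant for parallel screening of ligands across the human GPCRome. It was generated within a programme that supplies research tools for understudied druggable proteins.
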