Addgene plasmid #66399: HCTR2-Tango
Purpose: Expression of G protein-coupled receptors for PRESTO-Tango: parallel receptorome expression and screening via transcriptional output, with transcriptional activation following arrestin translocation
Depositing lab: Bryan Roth. Depositing organization: University of North Carolina at Chapel Hill. Publication: PRESTO-Tango as an open-source resource for interrogation of the druggable human GPCRome. Kroeze WK, Sassano MF, Huang XP, Lansu K, McCorvy JD, Giguere PM, Sciaky N, Roth BL. Nat Struct Mol Biol. 2015 May;22(5):362-9. doi: 10.1038/nsmb.3014. Epub 2015 Apr 20. PubMed 25895059.
Backbone
  Vector backbone: empty Tango
  Backbone size w/o insert (bp): 6632
  Vector type: Mammalian Expression
  Selectable markers: Neomycin (select with G418)
Growth in bacteria
  Bacterial resistance: Ampicillin, 100 μg/mL
  Growth temperature: 37°C
  Growth strain: DH5alpha
  Copy number: High Copy
Gene/Insert
  Gene/Insert name: HCTR2
  Species: H. sapiens (human)
  Insert size (bp): 1332
  Entrez Gene: HCRTR2 (a.k.a. ORXR2, OX2R, OXR2)
  Promoter: CMV
  Tag / fusion protein: FLAG (N terminal on backbone)
  Cloning method: Restriction Enzyme; 5′ cloning site NotI (not destroyed); 3′ cloning site XhoI (unknown if destroyed)
  Sequencing primers: 5′ CMV-F; 3′ Tet-R
Terms and licenses: Academic/Nonprofit Terms; Industry Terms: Not Available to Industry
Depositor comments: Please note: Most of the PRESTO-Tango vectors do not contain the XhoI cut site downstream of the tTA sequence and instead carry an XbaI site. If you need to perform an XhoI digest we recommend sequencing with a forward primer at the C-terminus of tTA to determine which of the two sites is present. Suggested primer: 5-gagctccacttagacggcgagg-3. Original backbone was pcDNA3.1(+). These plasmids were generated as part of the Illuminating the Druggable Genome (IDG) program sponsored by the NIH Common Fund. The goal of this program is to identify, gather, and distribute information and resources for proteins that currently are not well-studied yet belong to commonly drug-targeted protein families: protein kinases, non-olfactory G-protein coupled receptors (GPCRs), and ion channels. The IDG program is designed to develop fundamental research tools for understudied proteins, elucidate their function, and disseminate the IDG-related resources and data to the greater scientific community.
How to cite: HCTR2-Tango was a gift from Bryan Roth (Addgene plasmid # 66399 ; http://n2t.net/addgene:66399 ; RRID:Addgene_66399)
